>Addgene plasmid #77171 | SGK494 gRNA (BRDN0001147411) | addgene full sequence | sequence record 187250 | Addgene Assembled Sequence
CCCGGGTGCAAAGATGGATAAAGTTTTAAACAGAGAGGAATCTTTGCAGCTAATGGACCTTCTAGGTCTT
GAAAGGAGTGGGAATTGGCTCCGGTGCCCGTCAGTGGGCAGAGCGCACATCGCCCACAGTCCCCGAGAAG
TTGGGGGGAGGGGTCGGCAATTGATCCGGTGCCTAGAGAAGGTGGCGCGGGGTAAACTGGGAAAGTGATG
TCGTGTACTGGCTCCGCCTTTTTCCCGAGGGTGGGGGAGAACCGTATATAAGTGCAGTAGTCGCCGTGAA
CGTTCTTTTTCGCAACGGGTTTGCCGCCAGAACACAGGTAAGTGCCGTGTGTGGTTCCCGCGGGCCTGGC
CTCTTTACGGGTTATGGCCCTTGCGTGCCTTGAATTACTTCCACCTGGCTGCAGTACGTGATTCTTGATC
CCGAGCTTCGGGTTGGAAGTGGGTGGGAGAGTTCGAGGCCTTGCGCTTAAGGAGCCCCTTCGCCTCGTGC
TTGAGTTGAGGCCTGGCCTGGGCGCTGGGGCCGCCGCGTGCGAATCTGGTGGCACCTTCGCGCCTGTCTC
GCTGCTTTCGATAAGTCTCTAGCCATTTAAAATTTTTGATGACCTGCTGCGACGCTTTTTTTCTGGCAAG
ATAGTCTTGTAAATGCGGGCCAAGATCTGCACACTGGTATTTCGGTTTTTGGGGCCGCGGGCGGCGACGG
GGCCCGTGCGTCCCAGCGCACATGTTCGGCGAGGCGGGGCCTGCGAGCGCGGCCACCGAGAATCGGACGG
GGGTAGTCTCAAGCTGGCCGGCCTGCTCTGGTGCCTGGCCTCGCGCCGCCGTGTATCGCCCCGCCCTGGG
CGGCAAGGCTGGCCCGGTCGGCACCAGTTGCGTGAGCGGAAAGATGGCCGCTTCCCGGCCCTGCTGCAGG
GAGCTCAAAATGGAGGACGCGGCGCTCGGGAGAGCGGGCGGGTGAGTCACCCACACAAAGGAAAAGGGCC
TTTCCGTCCTCAGCCGTCGCTTCATGTGACTCCACGGAGTACCGGGCGCCGTCCAGGCACCTCGATTAGT
TCTCGAGCTTTTGGAGTACGTCGTCTTTAGGTTGGGGGGAGGGGTTTTATGCGATGGAGTTTCCCCACAC
TGAGTGGGTGGAGACTGAAGTTAGGCCAGCTTGGCACTTGATGTAATTCTCCTTGGAATTTGCCCTTTTT
GAGTTTGGATCTTGGTTCATTCTCAAGCCTCAGACAGTGGTTCAAAGTTTTTTTCTTCCATTTCAGGTGT
CGTGACGTACGGCCACCATGACCGAGTACAAGCCCACGGTGCGCCTCGCCACCCGCGACGACGTCCCCAG
GGCCGTACGCACCCTCGCCGCCGCGTTCGCCGACTACCCCGCCACGCGCCACACCGTCGATCCGGACCGC
CACATCGAGCGGGTCACCGAGCTGCAAGAACTCTTCCTCACGCGCGTCGGGCTCGACATCGGCAAGGTGT
GGGTCGCGGACGACGGCGCCGCCGTGGCGGTCTGGACCACGCCGGAGAGCGTCGAAGCGGGGGCGGTGTT
CGCCGAGATCGGCCCGCGCATGGCCGAGTTGAGCGGTTCCCGGCTGGCCGCGCAGCAACAGATGGAAGGC
CTCCTGGCGCCGCACCGGCCCAAGGAGCCCGCGTGGTTCCTGGCCACCGTCGGAGTCTCGCCCGACCACC
AGGGCAAGGGTCTGGGCAGCGCCGTCGTGCTCCCCGGAGTGGAGGCGGCCGAGCGCGCCGGGGTGCCCGC
CTTCCTGGAGACCTCCGCGCCCCGCAACCTCCCCTTCTACGAGCGGCTCGGCTTCACCGTCACCGCCGAC
GTCGAGGTGCCCGAAGGACCGCGCACCTGGTGCATGACCCGCAAGCCCGGTGCCTGAACGCGTTAAGTCG
ACAATCAACCTCTGGATTACAAAATTTGTGAAAGATTGACTGGTATTCTTAACTATGTTGCTCCTTTTAC
GCTATGTGGATACGCTGCTTTAATGCCTTTGTATCATGCTATTGCTTCCCGTATGGCTTTCATTTTCTCC
TCCTTGTATAAATCCTGGTTGCTGTCTCTTTATGAGGAGTTGTGGCCCGTTGTCAGGCAACGTGGCGTGG
TGTGCACTGTGTTTGCTGACGCAACCCCCACTGGTTGGGGCATTGCCACCACCTGTCAGCTCCTTTCCGG
GACTTTCGCTTTCCCCCTCCCTATTGCCACGGCGGAACTCATCGCCGCCTGCCTTGCCCGCTGCTGGACA
GGGGCTCGGCTGTTGGGCACTGACAATTCCGTGGTGTTGTCGGGGAAATCATCGTCCTTTCCTTGGCTGC
TCGCCTGTGTTGCCACCTGGATTCTGCGCGGGACGTCCTTCTGCTACGTCCCTTCGGCCCTCAATCCAGC
GGACCTTCCTTCCCGCGGCCTGCTGCCGGCTCTGCGGCCTCTTCCGCGTCTTCGCCTTCGCCCTCAGACG
AGTCGGATCTCCCTTTGGGCCGCCTCCCCGCGTCGACTTTAAGACCAATGACTTACAAGGCAGCTGTAGA
TCTTAGCCACTTTTTAAAAGAAAAGGGGGGACTGGAAGGGCTAATTCACTCCCAACGAAGACAAGATCTG
CTTTTTGCTTGTACTGGGTCTCTCTGGTTAGACCAGATCTGAGCCTGGGAGCTCTCTGGCTAACTAGGGA
ACCCACTGCTTAAGCCTCAATAAAGCTTGCCTTGAGTGCTTCAAGTAGTGTGTGCCCGTCTGTTGTGTGA
CTCTGGTAACTAGAGATCCCTCAGACCCTTTTAGTCAGTGTGGAAAATCTCTAGCAGTACGTATAGTAGT
TCATGTCATCTTATTATTCAGTATTTATAACTTGCAAAGAAATGAATATCAGAGAGTGAGAGGAACTTGT
TTATTGCAGCTTATAATGGTTACAAATAAAGCAATAGCATCACAAATTTCACAAATAAAGCATTTTTTTC
ACTGCATTCTAGTTGTGGTTTGTCCAAACTCATCAATGTATCTTATCATGTCTGGCTCTAGCTATCCCGC
CCCTAACTCCGCCCATCCCGCCCCTAACTCCGCCCAGTTCCGCCCATTCTCCGCCCCATGGCTGACTAAT
TTTTTTTATTTATGCAGAGGCCGAGGCCGCCTCGGCCTCTGAGCTATTCCAGAAGTAGTGAGGAGGCTTT
TTTGGAGGCCTAGGGACGTACCCAATTCGCCCTATAGTGAGTCGTATTACGCGCGCTCACTGGCCGTCGT
TTTACAACGTCGTGACTGGGAAAACCCTGGCGTTACCCAACTTAATCGCCTTGCAGCACATCCCCCTTTC
GCCAGCTGGCGTAATAGCGAAGAGGCCCGCACCGATCGCCCTTCCCAACAGTTGCGCAGCCTGAATGGCG
AATGGG
[124 nt withheld, positions 3367-3490]
C
[91 nt withheld, positions 3492-3582]
A
[49 nt withheld, positions 3584-3632]
CCTTTGACGTTGGAGTCCACGTTCTTT
[37 nt withheld, positions 3660-3696]
ACCCTATCTCGGTCTATTCTTTTGATTTATAAGGGATTTTGCCGATTTCGGCCTATTGGTTAAAAAATGA
GCTGATTTAACAAAAATTTAACGCGAATTTTAACAAAATATTAACGCTTACAATTTAGGTGGCACTTTTC
GGGGAAATGTGCGCGGAACCCCTATTTGTTTATTTTTCTAAATACATTCAAATATGTATCCGCTCATGAG
ACAATAACCCTGATAAATGCTTCAATAATATTGAAAAAGGAAGAGTATGAGTATTCAACATTTCCGTGTC
GCCCTTATTCCCTTTTTTGCGGCATTTTGCCTTCCTGTTTTTGCTCACCCAGAAACGCTGGTGAAAGTAA
AAGATGCTGAAGATCAGTTGGGTGCACGAGTGGGTTACATCGAACTGGATCTCAACAGCGGTAAGATCCT
TGAGAGTTTTCGCCCCGAAGAACGTTTTCCAATGATGAGCACTTTTAAAGTTCTGCTATGTGGCGCGGTA
TTATCCCGTATTGACGCCGGGCAAGAGCAACTCGGTCGCCGCATACACTATTCTCAGAATGACTTGGTTG
AGTACTCACCAGTCACAGAAAAGCATCTTACGGATGGCATGACAGTAAGAGAATTATGCAGTGCTGCCAT
AACCATGAGTGATAACACTGCGGCCAACTTACTTCTGACAACGATCGGAGGACCGAAGGAGCTAACCGCT
TTTTTGCACAACATGGGGGATCATGTAACTCGCCTTGATCGTTGGGAACCGGAGCTGAATGAAGCCATAC
CAAACGACGAGCGTGACACCACGATGCCTGTAGCAATGGCAACAACGTTGCGCAAACTATTAACTGGCGA
ACTACTTACTCTAGCTTCCCGGCAACAATTAATAGACTGGATGGAGGCGGATAAAGTTGCAGGACCACTT
CTGCGCTCGGCCCTTCCGGCTGGCTGGTTTATTGCTGATAAATCTGGAGCCGGTGAGCGTGGGTCTCGCG
GTATCATTGCAGCACTGGGGCCAGATGGTAAGCCCTCCCGTATCGTAGTTATCTACACGACGGGGAGTCA
GGCAACTATGGATGAACGAAATAGACAGATCGCTGAGATAGGTGCCTCACTGATTAAGCATTGGTAACTG
TCAGACCAAGTTTACTCATATATACTTTAGATTGATTTAAAACTTCATTTTTAATTTAAAAGGATCTAGG
TGAAGATCCTTTTTGATAATCTCATGACCAAAATCCCTTAACGTGAGTTTTCGTTCCACTGAGCGTCAGA
CCCCGTAGAAAAGATCAAAGGATCTTCTTGAGATCCTTTTTTTCTGCGCGTAATCTGCTGCTTGCAAACA
AAAAAACCACCGCTACCAGCGGTGGTTTGTTTGCCGGATCAAGAGCTACCAACTCTTTTTCCGAAGGTAA
CTGGCTTCAGCAGAGCGCAGATACCAAATACTGTTCTTCTAGTGTAGCCGTAGTTAGGCCACCACTTCAA
GAACTCTGTAGCACCGCCTACATACCTCGCTCTGCTAATCCTGTTACCAGTGGCTGCTGCCAGTGGCGAT
AAGTCGTGTCTTACCGGGTTGGACTCAAGACGATAGTTACCGGATAAGGCGCAGCGGTCGGGCTGAACGG
GGGGTTCGTGCACACAGCCCAGCTTGGAGCGAACGACCTACACCGAACTGAGATACCTACAGCGTGAGCT
ATGAGAAAGCGCCACGCTTCCCGAAGGGAGAAAGGCGGACAGGTATCCGGTAAGCGGCAGGGTCGGAACA
GGAGAGCGCACGAGGGAGCTTCCAGGGGGAAACGCCTGGTATCTTTATAGTCCTGTCGGGTTTCGCCACC
TCTGACTTGAGCGTCGATTTTTGTGATGCTCGTCAGGGGGGCGGAGCCTATGGAAAAACGCCAGCAACGC
GGCCTTTTTACGGTTCCTGGCCTTTTGCTGGCCTTTTGCTCACATGTTCTTTCCTGCGTTATCCCCTGAT
TCTGTGGATAACCGTATTACCGCCTTTGAGTGAGCTGATACCGCTCGCCGCAGCCGAACGACCGAGCGCA
GCGAGTCAGTGAGCGAGGAAGCGGAAGAGCGCCCAATACGCAAACCGCCTCTCCCCGCGCGTTGGCCGAT
TCATTAATGCAGCTGGCACGACAGGTTTCCCGACTGGAAAGCGGGCAGTGAGCGCAACGCAATTAATGTG
AGTTAGCTCACTCATTAGGCACCCCAGGCTTTACACTTTATGCTTCCGGCTCGTATGTTGTGTGGAATTG
TGAGCGGATAACAATTTCACACAGGAAACAGCTATGACCATGATTACGCCAAGCGCGCAATTAACCCTCA
CTAAAGGGAACAAAAGCTGGAGCTGCAAGCTTAATGTAGTCTTATGCAATACTCTTGTAGTCTTGCAACA
TGGTAACGATGAGTTAGCAACATGCCTTACAAGGAGAGAAAAAGCACCGTGCATGCCGATTGGTGGAAGT
AAGGTGGTACGATCGTGCCTTATTAGGAAGGCAACAGACGGGTCTGACATGGATTGGACGAACCACTGAA
TTGCCGCATTGCAGAGATATTGTATTTAAGTGCCTAGCTCGATACATAAACGGGTCTCTCTGGTTAGACC
AGATCTGAGCCTGGGAGCTCTCTGGCTAACTAGGGAACCCACTGCTTAAGCCTCAATAAAGCTTGCCTTG
AGTGCTTCAAGTAGTGTGTGCCCGTCTGTTGTGTGACTCTGGTAACTAGAGATCCCTCAGACCCTTTTAG
TCAGTGTGGAAAATCTCTAGCAGTGGCGCCCGAACAGGGACTTGAAAGCGAAAGGGAAACCAGAGGAGCT
CTCTCGACGCAGGACTCGGCTTGCTGAAGCGCGCACGGCAAGAGGCGAGGGGCGGCGACTGGTGAGTACG
CCAAAAATTTTGACTAGCGGAGGCTAGAAGGAGAGAGATGGGTGCGAGAGCGTCAGTATTAAGCGGGGGA
GAATTAGATCGCGATGGGAAAAAATTCGGTTAAGGCCAGGGGGAAAGAAAAAATATAAATTAAAACATAT
AGTATGGGCAAGCAGGGAGCTAGAACGATTCGCAGTTAATCCTGGCCTGTTAGAAACATCAGAAGGCTGT
AGACAAATACTGGGACAGCTACAACCATCCCTTCAGACAGGATCAGAAGAACTTAGATCATTATATAATA
CAGTAGCAACCCTCTATTGTGTGCATCAAAGGATAGAGATAAAAGACACCAAGGAAGCTTTAGACAAGAT
AGAGGAAGAGCAAAACAAAAGTAAGACCACCGCACAGCAAGCGGCCGCTGATCTTCAGACCTGGAGGAGG
AGATATGAGGGACAATTGGAGAAGTGAATTATATAAATATAAAGTAGTAAAAATTGAACCATTAGGAGTA
GCACCCACCAAGGCAAAGAGAAGAGTGGTGCAGAGAGAAAAAAGAGCAGTGGGAATAGGAGCTTTGTTCC
TTGGGTTCTTGGGAGCAGCAGGAAGCACTATGGGCGCAGCGTCAATGACGCTGACGGTACAGGCCAGACA
ATTATTGTCTGGTATAGTGCAGCAGCAGAACAATTTGCTGAGGGCTATTGAGGCGCAACAGCATCTGTTG
CAACTCACAGTCTGGGGCATCAAGCAGCTCCAGGCAAGAATCCTGGCTGTGGAAAGATACCTAAAGGATC
AACAGCTCCTGGGGATTTGGGGTTGCTCTGGAAAACTCATTTGCACCACTGCTGTGCCTTGGAATGCTAG
TTGGAGTAATAAATCTCTGGAACAGATTTGGAATCACACGACCTGGATGGAGTGGGACAGAGAAATTAAC
AATTACACAAGCTTAATACACTCCTTAATTGAAGAATCGCAAAACCAGCAAGAAAAGAATGAACAAGAAT
TATTGGAATTAGATAAATGGGCAAGTTTGTGGAATTGGTTTAACATAACAAATTGGCTGTGGTATATAAA
ATTATTCATAATGATAGTAGGAGGCTTGGTAGGTTTAAGAATAGTTTTTGCTGTACTTTCTATAGTGAAT
AGAGTTAGGCAGGGATATTCACCATTATCGTTTCAGACCCACCTCCCAACCCCGAGGGGACCCAGAGAGG
GCCTATTTCCCATGATTCCTTCATATTTGCATATACGATACAAGGCTGTTAGAGAGATAATTAGAATTAA
TTTGACTGTAAACACAAAGATATTAGTACAAAATACGTGACGTAGAAAGTAATAATTTCTTGGGTAGTTT
GCAGTTTTAAAATTATGTTTTAAAATGGACTATCATATGCTTACCGTAACTTGAAAGTATTTCGATTTCT
TGGCTTTATATATCTTGTGGAAAGGACGAAACACCGGCTCAAGCCTACACTATCTGGTTTTAGAGCTAGA
AATAGCAAGTTAAAATAAGGCTAGTCCGTTATCAACTTGAAAAAGTGGCACCGAGTCGGTGCTTTTTTAA
GCTTGGCGTAACTAGATCTTGAGACAAATGGCAGTATTCATCCACAATTTTAAAAGAAAAGGGGGGATTG
GGGGGTACAGTGCAGGGGAAAGAATAGTAGACATAATAGCAACAGACATACAAACTAAAGAATTACAAAA
ACAAATTACAAAAATTCAAAATTTTCGGGTTTATTACAGGGACAGCAGAGATCCACTTTGGCGCCGGCTC
GAGGGGG
Features (pLannotate 1.2.2; 29 found; start..end, strand, type, name):
     14..80      +  CDS            small t antigen (fragment): SV40 (simian virus 40) small t antigen
    106..317     +  promoter       EF-1α core promoter: core promoter for human elongation factor EF-1α
    318..1256    +  intron         EF-1α intron A: intron upstream of the start codon of human EF-1α
   1278..1877    +  CDS            PuroR (fragment): puromycin N-acetyltransferase; pac from Streptomyces; confers resistance to puromycin
   1893..2481    +  misc_feature   WPRE: woodchuck hepatitis virus posttranscriptional regulatory element
   2532..2551    +  misc_feature   cPPT/CTS (fragment): central polypurine tract and central termination sequence of HIV-1
   2553..2786    +  LTR            3' LTR (ΔU3): self-inactivating 3' long terminal repeat (LTR) from HIV-1
   2864..2985    +  polyA_signal   SV40 poly(A) signal: SV40 polyadenylation signal
   3025..3160    +  rep_origin     SV40 ori: SV40 origin of replication
   3181..3199    -  promoter       T7 promoter: promoter for bacteriophage T7 RNA polymerase
   3207..3362    +  CDS            lacZα (fragment): LacZα fragment of β-galactosidase; lacZ fragment
   3367..3795    +  rep_origin     f1 ori (sequence partly withheld): f1 bacteriophage origin of replication; arrow indicates direction of (+) strand synthesis
   3848..3952    +  promoter       AmpR promoter: bla
   3953..4813    +  CDS            AmpR: β-lactamase; bla; confers resistance to ampicillin, carbenicillin, and related antibiotics
   4984..5572    +  rep_origin     ori: high-copy-number ColE1/pMB1/pBR322/pUC origin of replication
   5755..5847    +  CDS            lacI (fragment): lac repressor; lacI; The lac repressor binds to the lac operator to inhibit transcription in E. coli. This inhibition can be relieved by adding lactose or isopropyl-β-D-thiogalactopyranoside (IPTG).
   5860..5881    +  protein_bind   CAP binding site: CAP binding activates transcription in the presence of cAMP. E. coli catabolite activator protein
   5896..5926    +  promoter       lac promoter: promoter for the E. coli lac operon
   5934..5950    +  protein_bind   lac operator: The lac repressor binds to the lac operator to inhibit transcription in E. coli. This inhibition can be relieved by adding lactose or isopropyl-β-D-thiogalactopyranoside (IPTG). lac repressor encoded by lacI
   5995..6013    +  promoter       T3 promoter: promoter for bacteriophage T3 RNA polymerase
   6041..6267    +  promoter       RSV promoter: Rous sarcoma virus enhancer/promoter
   6268..6448    +  LTR            5' LTR (truncated): truncated 5' long terminal repeat (LTR) from HIV-1
   6495..6620    +  misc_feature   HIV-1 Ψ: packaging signal of human immunodeficiency virus type 1
   6604..6967    +  CDS            HIV-1 gag (fragment): gag protein from human immunodeficiency virus 1; gag
   7113..7346    +  misc_feature   RRE: The Rev response element (RRE) of HIV-1 allows for Rev-dependent mRNA export from the nucleus to the cytoplasm.
   7723..7749    +  CDS            Rev (fragment): human immunodeficiency virus 1 (HIV-1) Rev protein; rev; enhances nuclear export of unspliced and incompletely spliced viral mRNAs
   7753..7993    +  promoter       U6 promoter: RNA polymerase III promoter for human U6 snRNA
   8023..8098    +  misc_RNA       gRNA scaffold: guide RNA scaffold for the Streptococcus pyogenes CRISPR/Cas9 system
   8154..8271    +  misc_feature   cPPT/CTS: central polypurine tract and central termination sequence of HIV-1
