[The description below was written by a language model from this plasmid's Addgene catalogue record and pLannotate feature annotations shown in this document.]
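Description:
SGK494 gRNA (BRDN0001147411) is a third-generation lentiviral guide RNA plasmid built on the lentiGuide-Puro backbone and designed to direct Streptococcus pyogenes Cas9 to the human SGK494 gene. It is propagated in E. coli as a high-copy plasmid through a ColE1/pUC-type origin with ampicillin selection from the β-lactamase gene. The backbone also carries an f1 origin, an SV40 origin and poly(A) signal, and remnants of lac and phage-promoter cloning elements.

The transfer cassette begins with an RSV promoter fused to a truncated HIV-1 5' LTR, which makes genomic RNA production in packaging cells Tat-independent. This is followed by the Ψ packaging signal with a partial gag sequence, the Rev response element for nuclear export of the unspliced viral RNA, and a cPPT/CTS that aids nuclear import. It ends in a ΔU3 self-inactivating 3' LTR. Within this frame, a human U6 RNA polymerase III promoter drives the SGK494-specific spacer joined to the SpCas9 gRNA scaffold. A separate EF-1α core promoter with its intron A expresses puromycin N-acetyltransferase, allowing puromycin selection of transduced mammalian cells, and a WPRE downstream enhances transcript expression.

The plasmid does not encode Cas9, so it has to be paired with a separate Cas9 vector or used in cells that already express the nuclease. The guide was designed against a human SGK494 reference transcript and belongs to a human kinome gRNA collection, which suits it to knockout studies of this kinase gene, either individually or alongside other guides from the set.
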