Addgene plasmid #77171: SGK494 gRNA (BRDN0001147411)
Purpose: 3rd generation lentiviral gRNA plasmid targeting human SGK494
Depositing lab: John Doench & David Root. Depositing organization: Broad Institute. Publication: Optimized sgRNA design to maximize activity and minimize off-target effects of CRISPR-Cas9. Doench JG, Fusi N, Sullender M, Hegde M, Vaimberg EW, Donovan KF, Smith I, Tothova Z, Wilen C, Orchard R, Virgin HW, Listgarten J, Root DE. Nat Biotechnol. 2016 Jan 18. doi: 10.1038/nbt.3437. PubMed 26780180.
Backbone
  Vector backbone: lentiGuide-Puro
  Backbone manufacturer: Zhang Lab (Addgene plasmid # 52963)
  Vector type: Mammalian Expression, Lentiviral, CRISPR
  Selectable markers: Puromycin
Growth in bacteria
  Bacterial resistance: Ampicillin, 100 μg/mL
  Growth temperature: 37°C
  Growth strain: DH5alpha
  Copy number: High Copy
Gene/Insert
  Gene/Insert name: SGK494 (alt names: SGK494; NM_001174103.1)
  gRNA/shRNA sequence: GCTCAAGCCTACACTATCTG
  Species: H. sapiens (human)
  Entrez Gene: SGK494 (a.k.a. FLJ25006, FLJ78978, MGC39533)
  Promoter: hU6
  Cloning method: Unknown
  Sequencing primers: 5′ U6-F; 3′ pS2-R
Terms and licenses: Academic/Nonprofit Terms; Industry Terms: Not Available to Industry
Depositor comments: The gRNA was designed to target the following Genbank reference sequence(s): NM_001174103.1. Note that this plasmid does NOT contain Cas9. It should be used in conjunction with lentiCas9-Blast (Addgene #52962) or otherwise with cell lines already expressing Cas9. Browse the full kinome gRNA library at http://www.addgene.org/pooled-library/broadgpp-human-kinome/ or visit http://www.broadinstitute.org/rnai/public/ for detailed protocols and information.
How to cite: SGK494 gRNA (BRDN0001147411) was a gift from John Doench & David Root (Addgene plasmid # 77171 ; http://n2t.net/addgene:77171 ; RRID:Addgene_77171)
