>Addgene plasmid #77171 | SGK494 gRNA (BRDN0001147411) | depositor partial sequence | sequence record 144631 | Target Sequence
GCTCAAGCCTACACTATCTG
