>Addgene plasmid #77171 | SGK494 gRNA (BRDN0001147411) | addgene partial sequence | sequence record 187249 | hU6-F
TAGAAAGTAATAATTTCTTGGGTAGTTTGCAGTTTTAAAATTATGTTTTAAAATGGACTATCATATGCTT
ACCGTAACTTGAAAGTATTTCGATTTCTTGGCTTTATATATCTTGTGGAAAGGACGAAACACCGGCTCAA
GCCTACACTATCTGGTTTTAGAGCTAGAAATAGCAAGTTAAAATAAGGCTAGTCCGTTATCAACTTGAAA
AAGTGGCACCGAGTCGGTGCTTTTTTAAGCTTGGCGTAACTAGATCTTGAGACAAATGGCAGTATTCATC
CACAATTTTAAAAGAAAAGGGGGGATTGGGGGGTACAGTGCAGGGGAAAGAATAGTAGACATAATAGCAA
CAGACATACAAACTAAAGAATTACAAAAACAAATTACAAAAATTCAAAATTTTCGGGTTTATTACAGGGA
CAGCAGAGATCCACTTTGGCGCCGGCTCGAGGGGGCCCGGGTGCAAAGATGGATAAAGTTTTAAACAGAG
AGGAATCTTTGCAGCTAATGGACCTTCTAGGTCTTGAAAGGAGTGGGAATTGGCTCCGGTGCCCGTCAGT
GGGCAGAGCG
